Addgene plasmid #62938: pET-(pos36)GFP-9xGGS-Cre-6xHis
Purpose: Expression of (+36)GFP-GGS9-Cre-6xHis in bacterial cells
Depositing lab: David Liu. Depositing organization: Harvard University. Publication: Cationic lipid-mediated delivery of proteins enables efficient protein-based genome editing in vitro and in vivo. Zuris JA, Thompson DB, Shu Y, Guilinger JP, Bessen JL, Hu JH, Maeder ML, Joung JK, Chen ZY, Liu DR. Nat Biotechnol. 2015 Jan;33(1):73-80. doi: 10.1038/nbt.3081. Epub 2014 Oct 30. PubMed 25357182.
Backbone
  Vector backbone: pET29
  Backbone manufacturer: Novagen
  Backbone size w/o insert (bp): 5161
  Total vector size (bp): 7003
  Vector type: Bacterial Expression
Growth in bacteria
  Bacterial resistance: Ampicillin, 100 μg/mL
  Growth temperature: 37°C
  Growth strain: Mach1
  Growth instructions: For protein expression, transform into BL21 Star (DE3) cells. Induce at 0.6 OD with 0.5 mM IPTG final concentration. Growing overnight (16 hours) at 20-25 C.
  Copy number: High Copy
Gene/Insert
  Gene/Insert name: (ps36)GFP-9xGGS-Cre
  Species: Synthetic
  Insert size (bp): 1842
  Promoter: T7
  Tag / fusion protein: 6xHis tag (C terminal on backbone); (pos36)GFP (N terminal on insert)
  Cloning method: Restriction Enzyme; 5′ cloning site NcoI (not destroyed); 3′ cloning site XhoI (not destroyed)
  Sequencing primers: 5′ T7 promoter; 3′ T7 terminator
Terms and licenses: Academic/Nonprofit Terms; Industry Terms: Not Available to Industry
Depositor comments: Alternative plasmid name: pJAZ0010
How to cite: pET-(pos36)GFP-9xGGS-Cre-6xHis was a gift from David Liu (Addgene plasmid # 62938 ; http://n2t.net/addgene:62938 ; RRID:Addgene_62938)
