[The description below was written by a language model from this plasmid's Addgene catalogue record and pLannotate feature annotations shown in this document.]
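Description:
pET-(pos36)GFP-9xGGS-Cre-6xHis is a 7,003 bp bacterial expression plasmid built on the Novagen pET29 backbone for producing a recombinant fusion protein in E. coli. The synthetic 1,842 bp insert, cloned between NcoI and XhoI, encodes a supercharged (+36 net charge) GFP at the N terminus, a flexible linker of nine Gly-Gly-Ser repeats, and the bacteriophage P1 site-specific recombinase Cre, followed by a C-terminal 6xHis tag supplied by the backbone for metal-affinity purification. The automated annotation identifies the GFP portion as superfolder GFP, which reflects similarity to the scaffold of the supercharged variant. It does not separately annotate the linker or the His tag. The short S-Tag and SET1 fragments it reports lie downstream of Cre, and it is not clear from the table that they are part of the expressed protein.

Expression is driven by a T7 promoter with an adjacent lac operator and the T7 gene 10 ribosome binding site, and ends at a T7 terminator. A plasmid-borne lacI gene with its own promoter supplies repressor, so transcription is IPTG-inducible in hosts carrying T7 RNA polymerase, such as DE3 lysogens. The plasmid replicates from a ColE1/pMB1-type origin, with bom and rop elements also annotated although the catalogue lists it as high copy, and it carries an f1 origin. Selection is by ampicillin via β-lactamase, both in the record and in the feature table. Remnant tetracycline-resistance fragments are non-functional backbone relics.

The associated publication concerns cationic lipid-mediated delivery of proteins for genome editing. In that context, the purified cationic GFP-Cre fusion serves as a fluorescent, deliverable recombinase whose activity can be read out through loxP recombination in target cells.
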