Features (pLannotate 1.2.2; 20 found; start..end, strand, type, name):
      3..27      +  protein_bind   lac operator: The lac repressor binds to the lac operator to inhibit transcription in E. coli. This inhibition can be relieved by adding lactose or isopropyl-β-D-thiogalactopyranoside (IPTG). lac repressor encoded by lacI
     42..64      +  RBS            RBS: efficient ribosome binding site from bacteriophage T7 gene 10 (Olins and Rangwala, 1989)
     80..790     +  CDS            Superfolder GFP: Superfolder GFP is a basic (constitutively fluorescent) green fluorescent protein published in 2005, derived from Aequorea victoria. It is reported to be a very rapidly-maturing weak dimer.
    880..1902    +  CDS            Cre: site-specific recombinase Cre is a site-specific recombinase from bacteriophage P1. Recombination occurs at loxP sequences.
   1949..1990    +  CDS            S-Tag (fragment): affinity and epitope tag derived from pancreatic ribonuclease A
   2020..2037    +  CDS            SET1 (fragment): solubility-enhancement tag derived from T7 phage gene 10B
   2045..2092    +  terminator     T7 terminator: transcription terminator for bacteriophage T7 RNA polymerase
   2129..2584    +  rep_origin     f1 ori (sequence partly withheld): f1 bacteriophage origin of replication; arrow indicates direction of (+) strand synthesis
   2699..3559    -  CDS            AmpR: β-lactamase; bla; confers resistance to ampicillin, carbenicillin, and related antibiotics
   3560..3652    -  promoter       AmpR promoter: bla
   3733..4321    +  rep_origin     ori: high-copy-number ColE1/pMB1/pBR322/pUC origin of replication
   4507..4649    -  misc_feature   bom: basis of mobility region from pBR322
   4751..4942    -  CDS            rop: Rop protein, which maintains plasmids at low copy number; rop
   4959..5339    +  CDS            YPB1_ECOLX: Protein predicted: Swiss-Prot protein existence level 4. From Escherichia coli.
   5401..5465    -  CDS            TcR (fragment): tetracycline efflux protein; tet; confers resistance to tetracycline
   5480..5501    -  protein_bind   CAP binding site: CAP binding activates transcription in the presence of cAMP. E. coli catabolite activator protein
   5514..6596    -  CDS            lacI: lac repressor; lacI; The lac repressor binds to the lac operator to inhibit transcription in E. coli. This inhibition can be relieved by adding lactose or isopropyl-β-D-thiogalactopyranoside (IPTG).
   6597..6674    -  promoter       lacI promoter: lacI
   6682..6961    -  CDS            TcR (fragment): tetracycline efflux protein; tet; confers resistance to tetracycline
   6987..2       +  promoter       T7 promoter (across the origin): promoter for bacteriophage T7 RNA polymerase
>Addgene plasmid #62938 | pET-(pos36)GFP-9xGGS-Cre-6xHis | depositor full sequence | sequence record 106327 | pET-(pos36)GFP-9xGGS-Cre-6xHis
GGGGAATTGTGAGCGGATAACAATTCCCCTCTAGAAATAATTTTGTTTAACTTTAAGAAGGAGATATACC
ATGGGTGCTAGCAAAGGTGAACGTCTGTTTCGTGGTAAAGTACCGATCTTAGTGGAATTAAAGGGCGACG
TGAACGGTCATAAATTTAGCGTGCGCGGCAAAGGCAAAGGTGACGCTACCCGTGGTAAATTGACCCTGAA
GTTTATTTGCACAACAGGCAAATTACCCGTTCCGTGGCCCACCTTAGTGACCACCCTGACCTATGGCGTT
CAGTGCTTCAGTCGTTACCCTAAACATATGAAACGTCACGATTTTTTCAAATCAGCCATGCCTAAAGGAT
ATGTTCAAGAGCGTACAATCAGCTTCAAGAAGGATGGCAAATATAAAACGCGTGCGGAAGTGAAATTTGA
AGGCCGCACATTAGTAAATCGTATCAAACTGAAAGGTCGTGACTTCAAAGAAAAAGGCAACATTTTAGGC
CATAAACTGCGTTATAACTTTAATTCTCATAAGGTGTATATTACGGCCGATAAACGCAAGAATGGTATCA
AGGCAAAATTCAAAATTCGCCATAACGTGAAAGACGGCAGCGTTCAATTAGCGGATCATTATCAACAAAA
CACGCCGATTGGTCGCGGGCCTGTACTGTTACCTCGCAACCACTACCTGAGCACCCGTTCTAAACTGAGC
AAAGATCCGAAAGAAAAACGCGATCACATGGTTCTGTTAGAATTCGTGACCGCTGCAGGCATTAAGCACG
GACGCGACGAACGCTACAAGACCGGTGGTAGCGGTGGTTCTGGTGGTTCTGGTGGTAGCGGCGGTAGCGG
TGGTAGCGGTGGTAGCGGTGGCAGCGGCGGTACCGCGAGCAATTTACTGACCGTACACCAAAATTTGCCT
GCATTGCCGGTCGATGCAACGAGTGATGAGGTTCGCAAGAACCTGATGGACATGTTCAGGGATCGCCAGG
CGTTTTCTGAGCATACCTGGAAAATGCTTCTGTCCGTTTGCCGGTCGTGGGCGGCATGGTGCAAGTTGAA
TAACCGGAAATGGTTTCCCGCAGAACCTGAAGATGTTCGCGATTATCTTCTATATCTTCAGGCGCGCGGT
CTGGCAGTAAAAACTATCCAGCAACATTTGGGCCAGCTAAACATGCTTCATCGTCGGTCCGGGCTGCCAC
GACCAAGTGACAGCAATGCTGTTTCACTGGTTATGCGGCGTATCCGAAAAGAAAACGTTGATGCCGGTGA
ACGTGCAAAACAGGCTCTAGCGTTCGAACGCACTGATTTCGACCAGGTTCGTTCACTCATGGAAAATAGC
GATCGCTGCCAGGATATACGTAATCTGGCATTTCTGGGGATTGCTTATAACACCCTGTTACGTATAGCCG
AAATTGCCAGGATCAGGGTTAAAGATATCTCACGTACTGACGGTGGGAGAATGTTAATCCATATTGGCAG
AACGAAAACGCTGGTTAGCACCGCAGGTGTAGAGAAGGCACTTAGCCTGGGGGTAACTAAACTGGTCGAG
CGATGGATTTCCGTCTCTGGTGTAGCTGATGATCCGAATAACTACCTGTTTTGCCGGGTCAGAAAAAATG
GTGTTGCCGCGCCATCTGCCACCAGCCAGCTATCAACTCGCGCCCTGGAAGGGATTTTTGAAGCAACTCA
TCGATTGATTTACGGCGCTAAGGATGACTCTGGTCAGAGATACCTGGCCTGGTCTGGACACAGTGCCCGT
GTCGGAGCCGCGCGAGATATGGCCCGCGCTGGAGTTTCAATACCGGAGATCATGCAAGCTGGTGGCTGGA
CCAATGTAAATATTGTCATGAACTATATCCGTAACCTGGATAGTGAAACAGGGGCAATGGTGCGCCTGCT
GGAAGATGGCGACGGCGGATCCCATCACCACCACCATCACTAATGACTCGAGTCTGGTAAAGAAACCGCT
GCTGCGAAATTTGAACGCCAGCACATGGACTCGTCTACTAGCGCAGCTTAATTAACCTAGGCTGCTGCCA
CCGCTGAGCAATAACTAGCATAACCCCTTGGGGCCTCTAAACGGGTCTTGAGGGGTTTTTTGCTGAAAGG
AGGAACTATATCCGGATTGGCGAATGGG
[124 nt withheld, positions 2129-2252]
C
[91 nt withheld, positions 2254-2344]
A
[49 nt withheld, positions 2346-2394]
CCTTTGACGTTGGAGTCCACGTTCTTT
[37 nt withheld, positions 2422-2458]
ACCCTATCTCGGTCTATTCTTTTGATTTATAAGGGATTTTGCCGATTTCGGCCTATTGGTTAAAAAATGA
GCTGATTTAACAAAAATTTAACGCGAATTTTAACAAAATATTAACGTTTACAATTTCTGGCGGCACGATG
GCATGAGATTATCAAAAAGGATCTTCACCTAGATCCTTTTAAATTAAAAATGAAGTTTTAAATCAATCTA
AAGTATATATGAGTAAACTTGGTCTGACAGTTACCAATGCTTAATCAGTGAGGCACCTATCTCAGCGATC
TGTCTATTTCGTTCATCCATAGTTGCCTGACTCCCCGTCGTGTAGATAACTACGATACGGGAGGGCTTAC
CATCTGGCCCCAGTGCTGCAATGATACCGCGAGACCCACGCTCACCGGCTCCAGATTTATCAGCAATAAA
CCAGCCAGCCGGAAGGGCCGAGCGCAGAAGTGGTCCTGCAACTTTATCCGCCTCCATCCAGTCTATTAAT
TGTTGCCGGGAAGCTAGAGTAAGTAGTTCGCCAGTTAATAGTTTGCGCAACGTTGTTGCCATTGCTACAG
GCATCGTGGTGTCACGCTCGTCGTTTGGTATGGCTTCATTCAGCTCCGGTTCCCAACGATCAAGGCGAGT
TACATGATCCCCCATGTTGTGCAAAAAAGCGGTTAGCTCCTTCGGTCCTCCGATCGTTGTCAGAAGTAAG
TTGGCCGCAGTGTTATCACTCATGGTTATGGCAGCACTGCATAATTCTCTTACTGTCATGCCATCCGTAA
GATGCTTTTCTGTGACTGGTGAGTACTCAACCAAGTCATTCTGAGAATAGTGTATGCGGCGACCGAGTTG
CTCTTGCCCGGCGTCAATACGGGATAATACCGCGCCACATAGCAGAACTTTAAAAGTGCTCATCATTGGA
AAACGTTCTTCGGGGCGAAAACTCTCAAGGATCTTACCGCTGTTGAGATCCAGTTCGATGTAACCCACTC
GTGCACCCAACTGATCTTCAGCATCTTTTACTTTCACCAGCGTTTCTGGGTGAGCAAAAACAGGAAGGCA
AAATGCCGCAAAAAAGGGAATAAGGGCGACACGGAAATGTTGAATACTCATACTCTTCCTTTTTCAATCA
TGATTGAAGCATTTATCAGGGTTATTGTCTCATGAGCGGATACATATTTGAATGTATTTAGAAAAATAAA
CAAATAGGTCATGACCAAAATCCCTTAACGTGAGTTTTCGTTCCACTGAGCGTCAGACCCCGTAGAAAAG
ATCAAAGGATCTTCTTGAGATCCTTTTTTTCTGCGCGTAATCTGCTGCTTGCAAACAAAAAAACCACCGC
TACCAGCGGTGGTTTGTTTGCCGGATCAAGAGCTACCAACTCTTTTTCCGAAGGTAACTGGCTTCAGCAG
AGCGCAGATACCAAATACTGTCCTTCTAGTGTAGCCGTAGTTAGGCCACCACTTCAAGAACTCTGTAGCA
CCGCCTACATACCTCGCTCTGCTAATCCTGTTACCAGTGGCTGCTGCCAGTGGCGATAAGTCGTGTCTTA
CCGGGTTGGACTCAAGACGATAGTTACCGGATAAGGCGCAGCGGTCGGGCTGAACGGGGGGTTCGTGCAC
ACAGCCCAGCTTGGAGCGAACGACCTACACCGAACTGAGATACCTACAGCGTGAGCTATGAGAAAGCGCC
ACGCTTCCCGAAGGGAGAAAGGCGGACAGGTATCCGGTAAGCGGCAGGGTCGGAACAGGAGAGCGCACGA
GGGAGCTTCCAGGGGGAAACGCCTGGTATCTTTATAGTCCTGTCGGGTTTCGCCACCTCTGACTTGAGCG
TCGATTTTTGTGATGCTCGTCAGGGGGGCGGAGCCTATGGAAAAACGCCAGCAACGCGGCCTTTTTACGG
TTCCTGGCCTTTTGCTGGCCTTTTGCTCACATGTTCTTTCCTGCGTTATCCCCTGATTCTGTGGATAACC
GTATTACCGCCTTTGAGTGAGCTGATACCGCTCGCCGCAGCCGAACGACCGAGCGCAGCGAGTCAGTGAG
CGAGGAAGCGGAAGAGCGCCTGATGCGGTATTTTCTCCTTACGCATCTGTGCGGTATTTCACACCGCATA
TATGGTGCACTCTCAGTACAATCTGCTCTGATGCCGCATAGTTAAGCCAGTATACACTCCGCTATCGCTA
CGTGACTGGGTCATGGCTGCGCCCCGACACCCGCCAACACCCGCTGACGCGCCCTGACGGGCTTGTCTGC
TCCCGGCATCCGCTTACAGACAAGCTGTGACCGTCTCCGGGAGCTGCATGTGTCAGAGGTTTTCACCGTC
ATCACCGAAACGCGCGAGGCAGCTGCGGTAAAGCTCATCAGCGTGGTCGTGAAGCGATTCACAGATGTCT
GCCTGTTCATCCGCGTCCAGCTCGTTGAGTTTCTCCAGAAGCGTTAATGTCTGGCTTCTGATAAAGCGGG
CCATGTTAAGGGCGGTTTTTTCCTGTTTGGTCACTGATGCCTCCGTGTAAGGGGGATTTCTGTTCATGGG
GGTAATGATACCGATGAAACGAGAGAGGATGCTCACGATACGGGTTACTGATGATGAACATGCCCGGTTA
CTGGAACGTTGTGAGGGTAAACAACTGGCGGTATGGATGCGGCGGGACCAGAGAAAAATCACTCAGGGTC
AATGCCAGCGCTTCGTTAATACAGATGTAGGTGTTCCACAGGGTAGCCAGCAGCATCCTGCGATGCAGAT
CCGGAACATAATGGTGCAGGGCGCTGACTTCCGCGTTTCCAGACTTTACGAAACACGGAAACCGAAGACC
ATTCATGTTGTTGCTCAGGTCGCAGACGTTTTGCAGCAGCAGTCGCTTCACGTTCGCTCGCGTATCGGTG
ATTCATTCTGCTAACCAGTAAGGCAACCCCGCCAGCCTAGCCGGGTCCTCAACGACAGGAGCACGATCAT
GCTAGTCATGCCCCGCGCCCACCGGAAGGAGCTGACTGGGTTGAAGGCTCTCAAGGGCATCGGTCGAGAT
CCCGGTGCCTAATGAGTGAGCTAACTTACATTAATTGCGTTGCGCTCACTGCCCGCTTTCCAGTCGGGAA
ACCTGTCGTGCCAGCTGCATTAATGAATCGGCCAACGCGCGGGGAGAGGCGGTTTGCGTATTGGGCGCCA
GGGTGGTTTTTCTTTTCACCAGTGAGACGGGCAACAGCTGATTGCCCTTCACCGCCTGGCCCTGAGAGAG
TTGCAGCAAGCGGTCCACGCTGGTTTGCCCCAGCAGGCGAAAATCCTGTTTGATGGTGGTTAACGGCGGG
ATATAACATGAGCTGTCTTCGGTATCGTCGTATCCCACTACCGAGATGTCCGCACCAACGCGCAGCCCGG
ACTCGGTAATGGCGCGCATTGCGCCCAGCGCCATCTGATCGTTGGCAACCAGCATCGCAGTGGGAACGAT
GCCCTCATTCAGCATTTGCATGGTTTGTTGAAAACCGGACATGGCACTCCAGTCGCCTTCCCGTTCCGCT
ATCGGCTGAATTTGATTGCGAGTGAGATATTTATGCCAGCCAGCCAGACGCAGACGCGCCGAGACAGAAC
TTAATGGGCCCGCTAACAGCGCGATTTGCTGGTGACCCAATGCGACCAGATGCTCCACGCCCAGTCGCGT
ACCGTCTTCATGGGAGAAAATAATACTGTTGATGGGTGTCTGGTCAGAGACATCAAGAAATAACGCCGGA
ACATTAGTGCAGGCAGCTTCCACAGCAATGGCATCCTGGTCATCCAGCGGATAGTTAATGATCAGCCCAC
TGACGCGTTGCGCGAGAAGATTGTGCACCGCCGCTTTACAGGCTTCGACGCCGCTTCGTTCTACCATCGA
CACCACCACGCTGGCACCCAGTTGATCGGCGCGAGATTTAATCGCCGCGACAATTTGCGACGGCGCGTGC
AGGGCCAGACTGGAGGTGGCAACGCCAATCAGCAACGACTGTTTGCCCGCCAGTTGTTGTGCCACGCGGT
TGGGAATGTAATTCAGCTCCGCCATCGCCGCTTCCACTTTTTCCCGCGTTTTCGCAGAAACGTGGCTGGC
CTGGTTCACCACGCGGGAAACGGTCTGATAAGAGACACCGGCATACTCTGCGACATCGTATAACGTTACT
GGTTTCACATTCACCACCCTGAATTGACTCTCTTCCGGGCGCTATCATGCCATACCGCGAAAGGTTTTGC
GCCATTCGATGGTGTCCGGGATCTCGACGCTCTCCCTTATGCGACTCCTGCATTAGGAAGCAGCCCAGTA
GTAGGTTGAGGCCGTTGAGCACCGCCGCCGCAAGGAATGGTGCATGCAAGGAGATGGCGCCCAACAGTCC
CCCGGCCACGGGGCCTGCCACCATACCCACGCCGAAACAAGCGCTCATGAGCCCGAAGTGGCGAGCCCGA
TCTTCCCCATCGGTGATGTCGGCGATATAGGCGCCAGCAACCGCACCTGTGGCGCCGGTGATGCCGGCCA
CGATGCGTCCGGCGTAGAGGATCGAGATCGATCTCGATCCCGCGAAATTAATACGACTCACTATA
