>Addgene plasmid #62938 | pET-(pos36)GFP-9xGGS-Cre-6xHis | addgene partial sequence | sequence record 111939 | pBRrevBam 5'-GGTGATGTCGGCGATATAGG-3'
GCCGGCCACGATGCGTCCGGCGTAGAGGATCGAGATCGATCTCGATCCCGCGAAATTAATACGACTCACT
ATAGGGGAATTGTGAGCGGATAACAATTCCCCTCTAGAAATAATTTTGTTTAACTTTAAGAAGGAGATAT
ACCATGGGTGCTAGCAAAGGTGAACGTCTGTTTCGTGGTAAAGTACCGATCTTAGTGGAATTAAAGGGCG
ACGTGAACGGTCATAAATTTAGCGTGCGCGGCAAAGGCAAAGGTGACGCTACCCGTGGTAAATTGACCCT
GAAGTTTATTTGCACAACAGGCAAATTACCCGTTCCGTGGCCCACCTTAGTGACCACCCTGACCTATGGC
GTTCAGTGCTTCAGTCGTTACCCTAAACATATGAAACGTCACGATTTTTTCAAATCAGCCATGCCTAAAG
GATATGTTCAAGAGCGTACAATCAGCTTCAAGAAGGATGGCAAATATAAAACGCGTGCGGAAGTGAAATT
TGAAGGCCGCACATTAGTAAATCGTATCAAACTGAAAGGTCGTGACTTCAAAGAAAAAGGCAACATTTTA
GGCCATAAACTGCGTTATAACTTTAATTCTCATAAGGTGTATATTACGGCCGATAAACGCAAGAATGGTA
TCAAGGCAAAATTCAAAATTCGCCATAACGTGAAAGACGGCAGCGTTCAATTAGCGGATCATTATCAACA
AAACACGCCGATTGGTCGCGGGCCTGTACTGTTACCTCGCAACCACTACCTGAGCACCCGTTCTAAACTG
AGCAAAGATCCGAAAGAAAAACGCGATCACATGGTTCTGTTAGAATTCGTGACCGCTGCAGGCATTAAGC
ACGGACGCGACGAACGCTACAAGACCGGTGGTAGCGGTGGTTCTGGTGGTTCTGGTGGTAGCGGCGGTAG
CGGTGGTAGCGGTGG
