>Addgene plasmid #62938 | pET-(pos36)GFP-9xGGS-Cre-6xHis | addgene partial sequence | sequence record 112538 | T7term 5'-GCTAGTTATTGCTCAGCGG-3'
GTAGACGAGTCCATGTGCTGGCGTTCAAATTTCGCAGCAGCGGTTTCTTTACCAGACTCGAGTCATTAGT
GATGGTGGTGGTGATGGGATCCGCCGTCGCCATCTTCCAGCAGGCGCACCATTGCCCCTGTTTCACTATC
CAGGTTACGGATATAGTTCATGACAATATTTACATTGGTCCAGCCACCAGCTTGCATGATCTCCGGTATT
GAAACTCCAGCGCGGGCCATATCTCGCGCGGCTCCGACACGGGCACTGTGTCCAGACCAGGCCAGGTATC
TCTGACCAGAGTCATCCTTAGCGCCGTAAATCAATCGATGAGTTGCTTCAAAAATCCCTTCCAGGGCGCG
AGTTGATAGCTGGCTGGTGGCAGATGGCGCGGCAACACCATTTTTTCTGACCCGGCAAAACAGGTAGTTA
TTCGGATCATCAGCTACACCAGAGACGGAAATCCATCGCTCGACCAGTTTAGTTACCCCCAGGCTAAGTG
CCTTCTCTACACCTGCGGTGCTAACCAGCGTTTTCGTTCTGCCAATATGGATTAACATTCTCCCACCGTC
AGTACGTGAGATATCTTTAACCCTGATCCTGGCAATTTCGGCTATACGTAACAGGGTGTTATAAGCAATC
CCCAGAAATGCCAGATTACGTATATCCTGGCAGCGATCGCTATTTTCCATGAGTGAACGAACCTGGTCGA
AATCAGTGCGTTCGAACGCTAGAGCCTGTTTTGCACGTTCACCGGCATCAACGTTTTCTTTTCGGATACG
CCGCATAACCAGTGAAACAGCATTGCTGTCACTTGGTCGTGGCAGCCCGGACCGACGATGAAGCATGTTT
AGCTGGCCCAAATGTTGCTGGATAGTTT
